>Addgene plasmid #176566 | pH-Sapphire | addgene full sequence | sequence record 350974 | Addgene NGS Result
TTACATCTTCGGAAAACAAAAACTATTTTTTCTTTAATTTCTTTTTTTACTTTCTATTTTTAATTTATAT
ATTTATATTAAAAAATTTAAATTATAATTATTTTTATAGCACGTGATGAAAAGGACCCTAAGAAACCATT
ATTATCATGACATTAACCTATAAAAATAGGCGTATCACGAGGCCCTTTCGTCTCGCGCGTTTCGGTGATG
ACGGTGAAAACCTCTGACACATGCAGCTCCCGGAGACGGTCACAGCTTGTCTGTAAGCGGATGCCGGGAG
CAGACAAGCCCGTCAGGGCGCGTCAGCGGGTGTTGGCGGACGTCGGGGCTGGCTTAACTATGCGGCATCA
GAGCAGATTGTACTGAGAGTGCACCATAAATTCCCGTTTTAAGAGCTTGGTGAGCGCTAGGAGTCACTGC
CAGGTATCGTTTGAACACGGCATTAGTCAGGGAAGTCATAACACAGTCCTTTCCCGCAATTTTCTTTTTC
TATTACTCTTGGCCTCCTCTAGTACACTCTATATTTTTTTATGCCTCGGTAATGATTTTCATTTTTTTTT
TTCCACCTAGCGGATGACTCTTTTTTTTTCTTAGCGATTGGCATTATCACATAATGAATTATACATTATA
TAAAGTAATGTGATTTCTTCGAAGAATATACTAAAAAATGAGCAGGCAAGATAAACGAAGGCAAAGATGA
CAGAGCAGAAAGCCCTAGTAAAGCGTATTACAAATGAAACCAAGATTCAGATTGCGATCTCTTTAAAGGG
TGGTCCCCTAGCGATAGAGCACTCGATCTTCCCAGAAAAAGAGGCAGAAGCAGTAGCAGAACAGGCCACA
CAATCGCAAGTGATTAACGTCCACACAGGTATAGGGTTTCTGGACCATATGATACATGCTCTGGCCAAGC
ATTCCGGCTGGTCGCTAATCGTTGAGTGCATTGGTGACTTACACATAGACGACCATCACACCACTGAAGA
CTGCGGGATTGCTCTCGGTCAAGCTTTTAAAGAGGCCCTAGGGGCCGTGCGTGGAGTAAAAAGGTTTGGA
TCAGGATTTGCGCCTTTGGATGAGGCACTTTCCAGAGCGGTGGTAGATCTTTCGAACAGGCCGTACGCAG
TTGTCGAACTTGGTTTGCAAAGGGAGAAAGTAGGAGATCTCTCTTGCGAGATGATCCCGCATTTTCTTGA
AAGCTTTGCAGAGGCTAGCAGAATTACCCTCCACGTTGATTGTCTGCGAGGCAAGAATGATCATCACCGT
AGTGAGAGTGCGTTCAAGGCTCTTGCGGTTGCCATAAGAGAAGCCACCTCGCCCAATGGTACCAACGATG
TTCCCTCCACCAAAGGTGTTCTTATGTAGTGACACCGATTATTTAAAGCTGCAGCATACGATATATATAC
ATGTGTATATATGTATACCTATGAATGTCAGTAAGTATGTATACGAACAGTATGATACTGAAGATGACAA
GGTAATGCATCATTCTATACGTGTCATTCTGAACGAGGCGCGCTTTCCTTTTTTCTTTTTGCTTTTTCTT
TTTTTTTCTCTTGAACTCGAGATCCTATGCGGTGTGAAATACCGCACAGATGCGTAAGGAGAAAATACCG
CATCAGGAAATTGTAAGCGTTAATATTTTGTTAAAATTCGCGTTAAATTTTTGTTAAATCAGCTCATTTT
TTAACCAATAGGCCGAAATCGGCAAAATCCCTTATAAATCAAAAGAATAGACCGAGATAGGGT
[37 nt withheld, positions 1744-1780]
AAAGAACGTGGACTCCAACGTCAAAGG
[49 nt withheld, positions 1808-1856]
T
[91 nt withheld, positions 1858-1948]
G
[124 nt withheld, positions 1950-2073]
CCATTCGCCATTCAGGCTGCGCAACTGTTGGGAAGGGCGATCGGTGCGGGCCTCTTTGCTATTACGCCAG
CTGGCGAAAGGGGGATGTGCTGCAAGGCGATTAAGTTGGGTAACGCCAGGGTTTTCCCAGTCACGACGTT
GTAAAACGACGGCCAGTGAATTGTAATACGACTCACTATAGGGCGAATTGGAGCTCCACCGCGGTGGCGG
CCGCTCTAGAACTAGTGGGTCCCCCGGGCTGCAGGAATTCGATATCAAGCTTATCGATACCGTCGACTCA
TTATCAATACTGCCATTTCAAAGAATACGTAAATAATTAATAGTAGTGATTTTCCTAACTTTATTTAGTC
AAAAAATTAGCCTTTTAATTCTGCTGTAACCCGTACATGCCCAAAATAGGGGGCGGGTTACACAGAATAT
ATAACATCGTAGGTGTCTGGGTGAACAGTTTATTCCTGGCATCCACTAAATATAATGGAGCCCGCTTTTT
AAGCTGGCATCCAGAAAAAAAAAGAATCCCAGCACCAAAATATTGTTTTCTTCACCAACCATCAGTTCAT
AGGTCCATTCTCTTAGCGCAACTACAGAGAACAGGGGCACAAACAGGCAAAAAACGGGCACAACCTCAAT
GGAGTGATGCAACCTGCCTGGAGTAAATGATGACACAAGGCAATTGACCCACGCATGTATCTATCTCATT
TTCTTACACCTTCTATTACCTTCTGCTCTCTCTGATTTGGAAAAAGCTGAAAAAAAAGGTTGAAACCAGT
TCCCTGAAATTATTCCCCTACTTGACTAATAAGTATATAAAGACGGTAGGTATTGATTGTAATTCTGTAA
ATCTATTTCTTAAACTTCTTAAATTCTACTTTTATAGTTAGTCTTTTTTTTAGTTTTAAAACACCAAGAA
CTTAGTTTCGAATAAACACACATAAACAAACAAAGGTGACGGTGCTGGTTTAATTAACATGTCTAAAGGT
GAAGAATTATTCACTGGTGTTGTCCCAATTTTGGTTGAATTAGATGGTGATGTTAATGGTCACAAATTTT
CTGTCTCCGGTGAAGGTGAAGGTGATGCTACTTACGGTAAATTGACCTTAAAATTTATTTGTACTACTGG
TAAATTGCCAGTTCCATGGCCAACCTTAGTCACTACTTTTTCTTATGGTGTTCAATGTTTTGCTAGATAC
CCAGATCATATGAAACAACATGACTTTTTCAAGTCTGCCATGCCAGAAGGTTATGTTCAAGAAAGAACTA
TTTTTTTCAAAGATGACGGTAACTACAAGACCAGAGCTGAAGTCAAGTTTGAAGGTGATACCTTAGTTAA
TAGAATCGAATTAAAAGGTATTGATTTTAAAGAAGATGGTAACATTTTAGGTCACAAATTGGAATACAAC
TTTAACTCTCACAATGTTTACATCATGGCTGACAAACAAAAGAATGGTATCAAAGTTAACTTCAAAATTA
GACACAACATTGAAGATGGTTCTGTTCAATTAGCTGACCATTATCAACAAAATACTCCAATTGGTGATGG
TCCAGTCTTGTTACCAGACAACCATTACTTATCCATTCAATCTGCCTTATCCAAAGATCCAAACGAAAAG
AGAGACCACATGGTCTTGTTAGAATTTGTTACTGCTGCTGGTATTACCCATGGTATTGATGAATTGTACA
AATAAGGCGCGCCACTTCTAAATAAGCGAATTTCTTATGATTTATGATTTTTATTATTAAATAAGTTATA
AAAAAAATAAGTGTATACAAATTTTAAAGTGACTCTTAGGTTTTAAAACGAAAATTCTTATTCTTGAGTA
ACTCTTTCCTGTAGGTCAGGTTGCTTTCTCAGGTATAGTATGAGGTCGCTCTTATTGACCACACCTCTAC
CGGCAGTACCAGCTTTTGTTCCCTTTAGTGAGGGTTAATTTCGAGCTTGGCGTAATCATGGTCATAGCTG
TTTCCTGTGTGAAATTGTTATCCGCTCACAATTCCACACAACATACGAGCCGGAAGCATAAAGTGTAAAG
CCTGGGGTGCCTAATGAGTGAGCTAACTCACATTAATTGCGTTGCGCTCACTGCCCGCTTTCCAGTCGGG
AAACCTGTCGTGCCAGCTGCATTAATGAATCGGCCAACGCGCGGGGAGAGGCGGTTTGCGTATTGGGCGC
TCTTCCGCTTCCTCGCTCACTGACTCGCTGCGCTCGGTCGTTCGGCTGCGGCGAGCGGTATCAGCTCACT
CAAAGGCGGTAATACGGTTATCCACAGAATCAGGGGATAACGCAGGAAAGAACATGTGAGCAAAAGGCCA
GCAAAAGGCCAGGAACCGTAAAAAGGCCGCGTTGCTGGCGTTTTTCCATAGGCTCCGCCCCCCTGACGAG
CATCACAAAAATCGACGCTCAAGTCAGAGGTGGCGAAACCCGACAGGACTATAAAGATACCAGGCGTTTC
CCCCTGGAAGCTCCCTCGTGCGCTCTCCTGTTCCGACCCTGCCGCTTACCGGATACCTGTCCGCCTTTCT
CCCTTCGGGAAGCGTGGCGCTTTCTCATAGCTCACGCTGTAGGTATCTCAGTTCGGTGTAGGTCGTTCGC
TCCAAGCTGGGCTGTGTGCACGAACCCCCCGTTCAGCCCGACCGCTGCGCCTTATCCGGTAACTATCGTC
TTGAGTCCAACCCGGTAAGACACGACTTATCGCCACTGGCAGCAGCCACTGGTAACAGGATTAGCAGAGC
GAGGTATGTAGGCGGTGCTACAGAGTTCTTGAAGTGGTGGCCTAACTACGGCTACACTAGAAGAACAGTA
TTTGGTATCTGCGCTCTGCTGAAGCCAGTTACCTTCGGAAAAAGAGTTGGTAGCTCTTGATCCGGCAAAC
AAACCACCGCTGGTAGCGGTGGTTTTTTTGTTTGCAAGCAGCAGATTACGCGCAGAAAAAAAGGATCTCA
AGAAGATCCTTTGATCTTTTCTACGGGGTCTGACGCTCAGTGGAACGAAAACTCACGTTAAGGGATTTTG
GTCATGAGATTATCAAAAAGGATCTTCACCTAGATCCTTTTAAATTAAAAATGAAGTTTTAAATCAATCT
AAAGTATATATGAGTAAACTTGGTCTGACAGTTACCAATGCTTAATCAGTGAGGCACCTATCTCAGCGAT
CTGTCTATTTCGTTCATCCATAGTTGCCTGACTCCCCGTCGTGTAGATAACTACGATACGGGAGGGCTTA
CCATCTGGCCCCAGTGCTGCAATGATACCGCGAGACCCACGCTCACCGGCTCCAGATTTATCAGCAATAA
ACCAGCCAGCCGGAAGGGCCGAGCGCAGAAGTGGTCCTGCAACTTTATCCGCCTCCATCCAGTCTATTAA
TTGTTGCCGGGAAGCTAGAGTAAGTAGTTCGCCAGTTAATAGTTTGCGCAACGTTGTTGCCATTGCTACA
GGCATCGTGGTGTCACGCTCGTCGTTTGGTATGGCTTCATTCAGCTCCGGTTCCCAACGATCAAGGCGAG
TTACATGATCCCCCATGTTGTGCAAAAAAGCGGTTAGCTCCTTCGGTCCTCCGATCGTTGTCAGAAGTAA
GTTGGCCGCAGTGTTATCACTCATGGTTATGGCAGCACTGCATAATTCTCTTACTGTCATGCCATCCGTA
AGATGCTTTTCTGTGACTGGTGAGTACTCAACCAAGTCATTCTGAGAATAGTGTATGCGGCGACCGAGTT
GCTCTTGCCCGGCGTCAATACGGGATAATACCGCGCCACATAGCAGAACTTTAAAAGTGCTCATCATTGG
AAAACGTTCTTCGGGGCGAAAACTCTCAAGGATCTTACCGCTGTTGAGATCCAGTTCGATGTAACCCACT
CGTGCACCCAACTGATCTTCAGCATCTTTTACTTTCACCAGCGTTTCTGGGTGAGCAAAAACAGGAAGGC
AAAATGCCGCAAAAAAGGGAATAAGGGCGACACGGAAATGTTGAATACTCATACTCTTCCTTTTTCAATA
TTATTGAAGCATTTATCAGGGTTATTGTCTCATGAGCGGATACATATTTGAATGTATTTAGAAAAATAAA
CAAATAGGGGTTCCGCGCACATTTCCCCGAAAAGTGCCACCTGACGGATCGCTTGCCTGTAACTTACACG
CGCCTCGTATCTTTTAATGATGGAATAATTTGGGAATTTACTCTGTATTTATTTATTTTTATGTTTTGTA
TTTGGATTTTAGAAAGTAAATAAAGAAGGTAGAAGAGTTACGGAATGAAGAAAAAAAAATAAACAAAGGT
TTAAAAAATTTCAACAAAAAGCGTACTTTACATATATATTTATTAGACAAGAAAAGCAGATTAAATAGAT
ATACATTCGATTAACGATAAGTAAAATGTAAAATCACAGGATTTTCGTGTGTGGTCTTCTACACAGACAA
GATGAAACAATTCGGCATTAATACCTGAGAGCAGGAAGAGCAAGATAAAAGGTAGTATTTGTTGGCGATC
CCCCTAGAGTCTT
Features (pLannotate 1.2.2; 22 found; start..end, strand, type, name):
    192..227     +  CDS            rop (fragment): Rop protein, which maintains plasmids at low copy number; rop
    329..378     +  misc_feature   bom (fragment): basis of mobility region from pBR322
    379..459     -  CDS            MRM1 (fragment): MRM1_YEAST - Also known as PET56 From Saccharomyces cerevisiae (strain ATCC 204508 / S288c) (Baker's yeast).
    509..696     +  promoter       HIS3 promoter: S. cerevisiae HIS3
    697..1359    +  CDS            HIS3: imidazoleglycerol-phosphate dehydratase, required for histidine biosynthesis; S. cerevisiae HIS3; yeast auxotrophic marker
   1566..1617    +  misc_feature   bom (fragment): basis of mobility region from pBR322
   1645..2073    -  rep_origin     f1 ori (sequence partly withheld): f1 bacteriophage origin of replication; arrow indicates direction of (+) strand synthesis
   2077..2234    -  CDS            lacZα (fragment): LacZα fragment of β-galactosidase; lacZ fragment
   2237..2255    +  promoter       T7 promoter: promoter for bacteriophage T7 RNA polymerase
   2264..2350    +  misc_feature   MCS (fragment): pBluescript multiple cloning site
   2351..3017    +  promoter       GAP promoter: S. cerevisiae TDH3; promoter for glyceraldehyde-3-phosphate dehydrogenase
   3042..3758    +  CDS            yeGFP: yeast-enhanced green fluorescent protein codons optimized for translation in S. cerevisiae and C. albicans
   3779..3966    +  terminator     ADH1 terminator: S. cerevisiae ADH1; transcription terminator for the S. cerevisiae alcohol dehydrogenase 1 (ADH1) gene
   3985..4003    -  promoter       T3 promoter: promoter for bacteriophage T3 RNA polymerase
   4048..4064    -  protein_bind   lac operator: The lac repressor binds to the lac operator to inhibit transcription in E. coli. This inhibition can be relieved by adding lactose or isopropyl-β-D-thiogalactopyranoside (IPTG). lac repressor encoded by lacI
   4072..4102    -  promoter       lac promoter: promoter for the E. coli lac operon
   4117..4138    -  protein_bind   CAP binding site: CAP binding activates transcription in the presence of cAMP. E. coli catabolite activator protein
   4151..4243    -  CDS            lacI (fragment): lac repressor; lacI; The lac repressor binds to the lac operator to inhibit transcription in E. coli. This inhibition can be relieved by adding lactose or isopropyl-β-D-thiogalactopyranoside (IPTG).
   4426..5014    -  rep_origin     ori: high-copy-number ColE1/pMB1/pBR322/pUC origin of replication
   5185..6045    -  CDS            AmpR: β-lactamase; bla; confers resistance to ampicillin, carbenicillin, and related antibiotics
   6046..6150    -  promoter       AmpR promoter: bla
   6180..117     -  misc_feature   CEN/ARS (across the origin): S. cerevisiae CEN6 centromere fused to an autonomously replicating sequence
