[The description below was written by a language model from this plasmid's Addgene catalogue record and pLannotate feature annotations shown in this document.]
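Description:
pH-Sapphire is a yeast expression plasmid built on the pH backbone, a pBluescript/pRS-style E. coli–S. cerevisiae shuttle vector. In bacteria it is maintained as a high-copy plasmid through a ColE1/pUC-type origin and selected with ampicillin via the AmpR (β-lactamase) gene. An f1 origin, T7 and T3 promoters, and remnants of the lacZα/lac promoter region and multiple cloning site remain from the parental phagemid. In yeast, a CEN6/ARS element provides centromeric, low-copy, stably segregating maintenance.

The catalogue purpose line describes auxotrophic selection in the absence of lysine. However, the annotated sequence carries a HIS3 promoter and HIS3 coding sequence (imidazoleglycerol-phosphate dehydratase), and no lysine biosynthesis marker is annotated. This is consistent with the "pH" name and points to selection by histidine prototrophy, so the two sources disagree and the record does not resolve the conflict.

The payload is a 717 bp synthetic yETSapphire coding sequence, a yeast-codon-optimised fluorescent protein of the GFP family, which the automated annotation labels as yeGFP because of its similarity. It was cloned between retained PacI and AscI sites. Expression is driven by a strong constitutive glyceraldehyde-3-phosphate dehydrogenase (GAP) promoter, listed as TDH1 in the catalogue and matched to TDH3 by the annotation, and is terminated by the ADH1 terminator. The depositor notes an M233I substitution in yETSapphire that does not affect plasmid function.

The plasmid therefore restores prototrophy and fluorescently labels the yeast cells that carry it, which lets marked strains be distinguished, for example in mixed cultures.
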