Addgene plasmid #176566: pH-Sapphire
Purpose: Expression of Sapphire for auxotrophic selection in the absence of lysine
Depositing lab: Markus Ralser. Depositing organization: Francis Crick Institute.
Backbone
  Vector backbone: pH
  Vector type: Yeast Expression
Growth in bacteria
  Bacterial resistance: Ampicillin, 100 μg/mL
  Growth temperature: 37°C
  Growth strain: DH5alpha
  Copy number: High Copy
Gene/Insert
  Gene/Insert name: yETSapphire
  Species: Synthetic
  Insert size (bp): 717
  Promoter: TDH1(GAP)
  Cloning method: Restriction Enzyme; 5′ cloning site PacI (not destroyed); 3′ cloning site AscI (not destroyed)
Terms and licenses: Academic/Nonprofit Terms; Industry Terms: Not Available to Industry
Depositor comments: Please note: Plasmid contains a M233I mutation in yETSapphire. This mutation does not affect plasmid function.
How to cite: pH-Sapphire was a gift from Markus Ralser (Addgene plasmid # 176566 ; http://n2t.net/addgene:176566 ; RRID:Addgene_176566)
